Addgene plasmid #225229: pETcon-pGAL1-Aga2-Htt(46Q)-c_myc
Purpose: Yeast optimized human Htt (46Q) fused with aga2 protein gene under gal1 promoter for the expression of Htt (46Q) in yeast surface display.
Depositing lab: Urartu Seker. Depositing organization: Bilkent University UNAM, Nanotechnology Research Center. Publication: Highly Potent Peptide Therapeutics To Prevent Protein Aggregation in Huntington's Disease. Khan A, Ozcelik CE, Begli O, Oguz O, Kesici MS, Kasirga TS, Ozcubukcu S, Yuca E, Seker UOS. ACS Med Chem Lett. 2023 Nov 14;14(12):1821-1826. doi: 10.1021/acsmedchemlett.3c00415. eCollection 2023 Dec 14. PubMed 38116434.
Backbone
  Vector backbone: pETcon(-)
  Backbone size w/o insert (bp): 5740
  Total vector size (bp): 6478
  Vector type: Yeast Expression
  Selectable markers: TRP1
Growth in bacteria
  Bacterial resistance: Ampicillin, 100 μg/mL
  Growth temperature: 37°C
  Growth strain: DH5alpha
  Copy number: High Copy
Gene/Insert 1
  Gene/Insert name: Aga2
  Species: S. cerevisiae (budding yeast)
  Insert size (bp): 261
  GenBank ID: 852851
  Tag / fusion protein: HA Tag (N terminal on insert)
  Entrez Gene: AGA2 (a.k.a. YGL032C)
Gene/Insert 2
  Gene/Insert name: Htt (46Q)
  Species: H. sapiens (human)
  Insert size (bp): 339
  GenBank ID: 3064
  Tag / fusion protein: c-myc Tag (N terminal on insert)
  Entrez Gene: HTT (a.k.a. HD, IT15, LOMARS)
Terms and licenses: Academic/Nonprofit Terms; Industry Terms: Not Available to Industry
How to cite: pETcon-pGAL1-Aga2-Htt(46Q)-c_myc was a gift from Urartu Seker (Addgene plasmid # 225229 ; http://n2t.net/addgene:225229 ; RRID:Addgene_225229)
