[The description below was written by a language model from this plasmid's Addgene catalogue record and pLannotate feature annotations shown in this document.]
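Description:
pETcon-pGAL1-Aga2-Htt(46Q)-c_myc is a yeast surface display plasmid of 6,478 bp built on the pETcon(-) backbone and designed as an E. coli/S. cerevisiae shuttle vector. In bacteria it replicates from a high-copy ColE1/pUC-type origin and is selected with ampicillin through the AmpR (β-lactamase) gene. An f1 origin and leftover cloning-vector elements (lac promoter/operator, lacZα and lacI fragments, and flanking T3 and T7 promoters) are also annotated. In yeast it is maintained as a stable, low-copy episome by a CEN6/ARS element and selected by complementation of tryptophan auxotrophy with the TRP1 marker under its own promoter.

The payload is a single fusion cassette driven by the galactose-inducible, Gal4-regulated GAL1 promoter. It begins with the 261 bp AGA2 coding sequence, which encodes the a-agglutinin subunit that pairs with cell-wall-anchored Aga1 and so tethers the fused protein to the outer surface of the yeast cell. Downstream is a yeast codon-optimised 339 bp fragment of human huntingtin (HTT) carrying an expanded tract of 46 glutamines, a length in the disease-associated range. The feature table places a Myc epitope after the Htt region, so it appears to sit at the C-terminal end of the fusion, as the plasmid name suggests, even though the catalogue lists it as N-terminal. The catalogue also lists an HA tag, which the automated annotation did not detect, and the Htt segment itself is unannotated. Such epitope tags are typically used to confirm display of the full-length fusion by antibody staining. According to the record, the construct is used to present Htt(46Q) on the yeast surface. The associated publication concerns peptide therapeutics that prevent protein aggregation in Huntington's disease.
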