Features (pLannotate 1.2.2; 20 found; start..end, strand, type, name):
    850..1438    +  rep_origin     ori: high-copy-number ColE1/pMB1/pBR322/pUC origin of replication
   1621..1713    +  CDS            lacI (fragment): lac repressor; lacI; The lac repressor binds to the lac operator to inhibit transcription in E. coli. This inhibition can be relieved by adding lactose or isopropyl-β-D-thiogalactopyranoside (IPTG).
   1726..1747    +  protein_bind   CAP binding site: CAP binding activates transcription in the presence of cAMP. E. coli catabolite activator protein
   1762..1792    +  promoter       lac promoter: promoter for the E. coli lac operon
   1800..1816    +  protein_bind   lac operator: The lac repressor binds to the lac operator to inhibit transcription in E. coli. This inhibition can be relieved by adding lactose or isopropyl-β-D-thiogalactopyranoside (IPTG). lac repressor encoded by lacI
   1861..1879    +  promoter       T3 promoter: promoter for bacteriophage T3 RNA polymerase
   2113..2554    +  promoter       GAL1 promoter: S. cerevisiae GAL1; inducible promoter, regulated by Gal4
   2601..2861    +  CDS            AGA2: AGA2_YEAST - Experimental evidence at protein level: Swiss-Prot protein existence level 1. Receptor binding subunit of the a-agglutinin heterodimer. S.cerevisiae a and alpha cells express the complementary cell surface glycoproteins a-agglutinin and alpha-agglutinin, respectively, which interact with one another to promote cellular aggregation during mating. From Saccharomyces cerevisiae (strain ATCC 204508 / S288c) (Baker's yeast).
   3342..3368    +  CDS            Myc (fragment): Myc (human c-Myc proto-oncogene) epitope tag
   3698..3716    -  promoter       T7 promoter: promoter for bacteriophage T7 RNA polymerase
   3719..3876    +  CDS            lacZα (fragment): LacZα fragment of β-galactosidase; lacZ fragment
   3880..4308    +  rep_origin     f1 ori (sequence partly withheld): f1 bacteriophage origin of replication; arrow indicates direction of (+) strand synthesis
   4336..4387    -  misc_feature   bom (fragment): basis of mobility region from pBR322
   4438..5112    -  CDS            TRP1: phosphoribosylanthranilate isomerase, required for tryptophan biosynthesis; S. cerevisiae TRP1; yeast auxotrophic marker
   5113..5260    -  promoter       TRP1 promoter: S. cerevisiae TRP1
   5398..5447    -  misc_feature   bom (fragment): basis of mobility region from pBR322
   5549..5584    -  CDS            rop (fragment): Rop protein, which maintains plasmids at low copy number; rop
   5652..6155    -  misc_feature   CEN/ARS: S. cerevisiae CEN6 centromere fused to an autonomously replicating sequence
   6192..6296    +  promoter       AmpR promoter: bla
   6297..679     +  CDS            AmpR (across the origin): β-lactamase; bla; confers resistance to ampicillin, carbenicillin, and related antibiotics
>Addgene plasmid #225229 | pETcon-pGAL1-Aga2-Htt(46Q)-c_myc | addgene full sequence | sequence record 458380 | Addgene NGS Result
AGAACGTTTTCCAATGATGAGCACTTTTAAAGTTCTGCTATGTGGCGCGGTATTATCCCGTATTGACGCC
GGGCAAGAGCAACTCGGTCGCCGCATACACTATTCTCAGAATGACTTGGTTGAGTACTCACCAGTCACAG
AAAAGCATCTTACGGATGGCATGACAGTAAGAGAATTATGCAGTGCTGCCATAACCATGAGTGATAACAC
TGCGGCCAACTTACTTCTGACAACGATCGGAGGACCGAAGGAGCTAACCGCTTTTTTGCACAACATGGGG
GATCATGTAACTCGCCTTGATCGTTGGGAACCGGAGCTGAATGAAGCCATACCAAACGACGAGCGTGACA
CCACGATGCCTGTAGCAATGGCAACAACGTTGCGCAAACTATTAACTGGCGAACTACTTACTCTAGCTTC
CCGGCAACAATTAATAGACTGGATGGAGGCGGATAAAGTTGCAGGACCACTTCTGCGCTCGGCCCTTCCG
GCTGGCTGGTTTATTGCTGATAAATCTGGAGCCGGTGAGCGTGGGTCTCGCGGTATCATTGCAGCACTGG
GGCCAGATGGTAAGCCCTCCCGTATCGTAGTTATCTACACGACGGGGAGTCAGGCAACTATGGATGAACG
AAATAGACAGATCGCTGAGATAGGTGCCTCACTGATTAAGCATTGGTAACTGTCAGACCAAGTTTACTCA
TATATACTTTAGATTGATTTAAAACTTCATTTTTAATTTAAAAGGATCTAGGTGAAGATCCTTTTTGATA
ATCTCATGACCAAAATCCCTTAACGTGAGTTTTCGTTCCACTGAGCGTCAGACCCCGTAGAAAAGATCAA
AGGATCTTCTTGAGATCCTTTTTTTCTGCGCGTAATCTGCTGCTTGCAAACAAAAAAACCACCGCTACCA
GCGGTGGTTTGTTTGCCGGATCAAGAGCTACCAACTCTTTTTCCGAAGGTAACTGGCTTCAGCAGAGCGC
AGATACCAAATACTGTTCTTCTAGTGTAGCCGTAGTTAGGCCACCACTTCAAGAACTCTGTAGCACCGCC
TACATACCTCGCTCTGCTAATCCTGTTACCAGTGGCTGCTGCCAGTGGCGATAAGTCGTGTCTTACCGGG
TTGGACTCAAGACGATAGTTACCGGATAAGGCGCAGCGGTCGGGCTGAACGGGGGGTTCGTGCACACAGC
CCAGCTTGGAGCGAACGACCTACACCGAACTGAGATACCTACAGCGTGAGCTATGAGAAAGCGCCACGCT
TCCCGAAGGGAGAAAGGCGGACAGGTATCCGGTAAGCGGCAGGGTCGGAACAGGAGAGCGCACGAGGGAG
CTTCCAGGGGGAAACGCCTGGTATCTTTATAGTCCTGTCGGGTTTCGCCACCTCTGACTTGAGCGTCGAT
TTTTGTGATGCTCGTCAGGGGGGCGGAGCCTATGGAAAAACGCCAGCAACGCGGCCTTTTTACGGTTCCT
GGCCTTTTGCTGGCCTTTTGCTCACATGTTCTTTCCTGCGTTATCCCCTGATTCTGTGGATAACCGTATT
ACCGCCTTTGAGTGAGCTGATACCGCTCGCCGCAGCCGAACGACCGAGCGCAGCGAGTCAGTGAGCGAGG
AAGCGGAAGAGCGCCCAATACGCAAACCGCCTCTCCCCGCGCGTTGGCCGATTCATTAATGCAGCTGGCA
CGACAGGTTTCCCGACTGGAAAGCGGGCAGTGAGCGCAACGCAATTAATGTGAGTTAGCTCACTCATTAG
GCACCCCAGGCTTTACACTTTATGCTTCCGGCTCGTATGTTGTGTGGAATTGTGAGCGGATAACAATTTC
ACACAGGAAACAGCTATGACCATGATTACGCCAAGCTCGAAATTAACCCTCACTAAAGGGAACAAAAGCT
GGTACCAATTCCTTGAATTTTCAAAAATTCTTACTTTTTTTTTGGATGGACGCAAAGAAGTTTAATAATC
ATATTACATGGCATTACCACCATATACATATCCATATCTAATCTTACTTATATGTTGTGGAAATGTAAAG
AGCCCCATTATCTTAGCCTAAAAAAACCTTCTCTTTGGAACTTTCAGTAATACGCTTAACTGCTCATTGC
TATATTGAAGTACGGATTAGAAGCCGCCGAGCGGGTGACAGCCCTCCGAAGGAAGACTCTCCTCCGTGCG
TCCTCGTCTTCACCGGTCGCGTTCCTGAAACGCAGATGTGCCTCGCGCCGCACTGCTCCGAACAATAAAG
ATTCTACAATACTAGCTTTTATGGTTATGAAGAGGAAAAATTGGCAGTAACCTGGCCCCACAAACCTTCA
AATGAACGAATCAAATTAACAACCATAGGATGATAATGCGATTAGTTTTTTAGCCTTATTTCTGGGGTAA
TTAATCAGCGAAGCGATGATTTTTGATCTATTAACAGATATATAAATGCAAAAACTGCATAACCACTTTA
ACTAATACTTTCAACATTTTCGGTTTGTATTACTTCTTATTCAAATGTAATAAAAGTATCAACAAAAAAT
TGTTAATATACCTCTATACTTTAACGTCAAGGAGAAAAAACCCCGGATCGAATTCCCTACTTCATACATT
TTCAATTAAGATGCAGTTACTTCGCTGTTTTTCAATATTTTCTGTTATTGCTTCAGTTTTAGCACAGGAA
CTGACAACTATATGCGAGCAAATCCCCTCACCAACTTTAGAATCGACGCCGTACTCTTTGTCAACGACTA
CTATTTTGGCCAACGGGAAGGCAATGCAAGGAGTTTTTGAATATTACAAATCAGTAACGTTTGTCAGTAA
TTGCGGTTCTCACCCCTCAACAACTAGCAAAGGCAGCCCCATAAACACACAGTATGTTTTTAAGGACAAT
AGCTCGACGATTGAAGGTAGATACCCATACGACGTTCCAGACTACGCTCTGCAGGCTAGTGGTGGAGGAG
GCTCTGGTGGAGGCGGTAGCGGAGGCGGAGGGTCGACTAGTATGGCGACCCTGGAAAAGCTGATGAAGGC
CTTCGAGTCCCTCAAAAGCTTCCAACAGCAGCAACAGCAACAACAGCAGCAACAGCAACAACAGCAGCAA
CAGCAACAACAGCAGCAACAGCAGCAACAGCAACAACAGCAGCAACAGCAACAACAGCAGCAACAGCAAC
AACAGCAGCAACAGCAACAACCGCCACCACCTCCCCCTCCACCCCCACCTCCTCAACTTCCTCAACCTCC
TCCACAGGCACAGCCTCTGCTGCCTCAGCCACAACCTCCTCCACCTCCACCTCCACCTCCTCCAGGCCCA
GCTGTGGCTGAGGAGCCTCTGCACCGACCTCTCGAGGGGGGCGGATCCGAACAAAAGCTTATTTCTGAAG
AGGACTTGTAATAGAGATCTGATAACAACAGTGTAGATGTAACAAAATCGACTTTGTTCCCACTGTACTT
TTAGCTCGTACAAAATACAATATACTTTTCATTTCTCCGTAAACAACATGTTTTCCCATGTAATATCCTT
TTCTATTTTTCGTTCCGTTACCAACTTTACACATACTTTATATAGCTATTCACTTCTATACACTAAAAAA
CTAAGACAATTTTAATTTTGCTGCCTGCCATATTTCAATTTGTTATAAATTCCTATAATTTATCCTATTA
GTAGCTAAAAAAAGATGAATGTGAATCGAATCCTAAGAGAATTGAGCTCCAATTCGCCCTATAGTGAGTC
GTATTACAATTCACTGGCCGTCGTTTTACAACGTCGTGACTGGGAAAACCCTGGCGTTACCCAACTTAAT
CGCCTTGCAGCACATCCCCCTTTCGCCAGCTGGCGTAATAGCGAAGAGGCCCGCACCGATCGCCTTTCCC
AACAGTTGCGCAGCCTGAATGGCGAATGG
[124 nt withheld, positions 3880-4003]
C
[91 nt withheld, positions 4005-4095]
A
[49 nt withheld, positions 4097-4145]
CCTTTGACGTTGGAGTCCACGTTCTTT
[37 nt withheld, positions 4173-4209]
ACCCTATCTCGGTCTATTCTTTTGATTTATAAGGGATTTTGCCGATTTCGGCCTATTGGTTAAAAAATGA
GCTGATTTAACAAAAATTTAACGCGAATTTTAACAAAATATTAACGCTTACAATTTCCTGATGCGGTATT
TTCTCCTTACGCATCTGTGCGGTATTTCACACCGCATAGATCGGCAAGTGCACAAACAATACTTAAATAA
ATACTACTCAGTAATAACCTATTTCTTAGCATTTTTGACGAAATTTGCTATTTTGTTAGAGTCTTTTACA
CCATTTGTCTCCACACCTCCGCTTACATCAACACCAATAACGCCATTTAATCTAAGCGCATCACCAACAT
TTTCTGGCGTCAGTCCACCAGCTAACATAAAATGTAAGCTTTCGGGGCTCTCTTGCCTTCCAACCCAGTC
AGAAATCGAGTTCCAATCCAAAAGTTCACCTGTCCCACCTGCTTCTGAATCAAACAAGGGAATAAACGAA
TGAGGTTTCTGTGAAGCTGCACTGAGTAGTATGTTGCAGTCTTTTGGAAATACGAGTCTTTTAATAACTG
GCAAACCGAGGAACTCTTGGTATTCTTGCCACGACTCATCTCCATGCAGTTGGACGATATCAATGCCGTA
ATCATTGACCAGAGCCAAAACATCCTCCTTAGGTTGATTACGAAACACGCCAACCAAGTATTTCGGAGTG
CCTGAACTATTTTTATATGCTTTTACAAGACTTGAAATTTTCCTTGCAATAACCGGGTCAATTGTTCTCT
TTCTATTGGGCACACATATAATACCCAGCAAGTCAGCATCGGAATCTAGAGCACATTCTGCGGCCTCTGT
GCTCTGCAAGCCGCAAACTTTCACCAATGGACCAGAACTACCTGTGAAATTAATAACAGACATACTCCAA
GCTGCCTTTGTGTGCTTAATCACGTATACTCACGTGCTCAATAGTCACCAATGCCCTCCCTCTTGGCCCT
CTCCTTTTCTTTTTTCGACCGAATTAATTCTTAATCGGCAAAAAAAGAAAAGCTCCGGATCAAGATTGTA
CGTAAGGTGACAAGCTATTTTTCAATAAAGAATATCTTCCACTACTGCCATCTGGCGTCATAACTGCAAA
GTACACATATATTACGATGCTGTTCTATTAAATGCTTCCTATATTATATATATAGTAATGTCGTGATCTA
TGGTGCACTCTCAGTACAATCTGCTCTGATGCCGCATAGTTAAGCCAGCCCCGACACCCGCCAACACCCG
CTGACGCGCCCTGACGGGCTTGTCTGCTCCCGGCATCCGCTTACAGACAAGCTGTGACCGTCTCCGGGAG
CTGCATGTGTCAGAGGTTTTCACCGTCATCACCGAAACGCGCGAGACGAAAGGGCCTCGTGATACGCCTA
TTTTTATAGGTTAATGTCATGATAATAATGGTTTCTTAGACGGATCGCTTGCCTGTAACTTACACGCGCC
TCGTATCTTTTAATGATGGAATAATTTGGGAATTTACTCTGTGTTTATTTATTTTTATGTTTTGTATTTG
GATTTTAGAAAGTAAATAAAGAAGGTAGAAGAGTTACGGAATGAAGAAAAAAAAATAAACAAAGGTTTAA
AAAATTTCAACAAAAAGCGTACTTTACATATATATTTATTAGACAAGAAAAGCAGATTAAATAGATATAC
ATTCGATTAACGATAAGTAAAATGTAAAATCACAGGATTTTCGTGTGTGGTCTTCTACACAGACAAGATG
AAACAATTCGGCATTAATACCTGAGAGCAGGAAGAGCAAGATAAAAGGTAGTATTTGTTGGCGATCCCCC
TAGAGTCTTTTACATCTTCGGAAAACAAAAACTATTTTTTCTTTAATTTCTTTTTTTACTTTCTATTTTT
AATTTATATATTTATATTAAAAAATTTAAATTATAATTATTTTTATAGCACGTGATGAAAAGGACCCAGG
TGGCACTTTTCGGGGAAATGTGCGCGGAACCCCTATTTGTTTATTTTTCTAAATACATTCAAATATGTAT
CCGCTCATGAGACAATAACCCTGATAAATGCTTCAATAATATTGAAAAAGGAAGAGTATGAGTATTCAAC
ATTTCCGTGTCGCCCTTATTCCCTTTTTTGCGGCATTTTGCCTTCCTGTTTTTGCTCACCCAGAAACGCT
GGTGAAAGTAAAAGATGCTGAAGATCAGTTGGGTGCACGAGTGGGTTACATCGAACTGGATCTCAACAGC
GGTAAGATCCTTGAGAGTTTTCGCCCCGA
